>Addgene plasmid #143275 | TFORF1443 | addgene full sequence | sequence record 396136 | Addgene NGS Result
TTAATGTAGTCTTATGCAATACTCTTGTAGTCTTGCAACATGGTAACGATGAGTTAGCAACATGCCTTAC
AAGGAGAGAAAAAGCACCGTGCATGCCGATTGGTGGAAGTAAGGTGGTACGATCGTGCCTTATTAGGAAG
GCAACAGACGGGTCTGACATGGATTGGACGAACCACTGAATTGCCGCATTGCAGAGATATTGTATTTAAG
TGCCTAGCTCGATACATAAACGGGTCTCTCTGGTTAGACCAGATCTGAGCCTGGGAGCTCTCTGGCTAAC
TAGGGAACCCACTGCTTAAGCCTCAATAAAGCTTGCCTTGAGTGCTTCAAGTAGTGTGTGCCCGTCTGTT
GTGTGACTCTGGTAACTAGAGATCCCTCAGACCCTTTTAGTCAGTGTGGAAAATCTCTAGCAGTGGCGCC
CGAACAGGGACTTGAAAGCGAAAGGGAAACCAGAGGAGCTCTCTCGACGCAGGACTCGGCTTGCTGAAGC
GCGCACGGCAAGAGGCGAGGGGCGGCGACTGGTGAGTACGCCAAAAATTTTGACTAGCGGAGGCTAGAAG
GAGAGAGATGGGTGCGAGAGCGTCAGTATTAAGCGGGGGAGAATTAGATCGCGATGGGAAAAAATTCGGT
TAAGGCCAGGGGGAAAGAAAAAATATAAATTAAAACATATAGTATGGGCAAGCAGGGAGCTAGAACGATT
CGCAGTTAATCCTGGCCTGTTAGAAACATCAGAAGGCTGTAGACAAATACTGGGACAGCTACAACCATCC
CTTCAGACAGGATCAGAAGAACTTAGATCATTATATAATACAGTAGCAACCCTCTATTGTGTGCATCAAA
GGATAGAGATAAAAGACACCAAGGAAGCTTTAGACAAGATAGAGGAAGAGCAAAACAAAAGTAAGACCAC
CGCACAGCAAGCGGCCGCTGATCTTCAGACCTGGAGGAGGAGATATGAGGGACAATTGGAGAAGTGAATT
ATATAAATATAAAGTAGTAAAAATTGAACCATTAGGAGTAGCACCCACCAAGGCAAAGAGAAGAGTGGTG
CAGAGAGAAAAAAGAGCAGTGGGAATAGGAGCTTTGTTCCTTGGGTTCTTGGGAGCAGCAGGAAGCACTA
TGGGCGCAGCGTCAATGACGCTGACGGTACAGGCCAGACAATTATTGTCTGGTATAGTGCAGCAGCAGAA
CAATTTGCTGAGGGCTATTGAGGCGCAACAGCATCTGTTGCAACTCACAGTCTGGGGCATCAAGCAGCTC
CAGGCAAGAATCCTGGCTGTGGAAAGATACCTAAAGGATCAACAGCTCCTGGGGATTTGGGGTTGCTCTG
GAAAACTCATTTGCACCACTGCTGTGCCTTGGAATGCTAGTTGGAGTAATAAATCTCTGGAACAGATTTG
GAATCACACGACCTGGATGGAGTGGGACAGAGAAATTAACAATTACACAAGCTTAATACACTCCTTAATT
GAAGAATCGCAAAACCAGCAAGAAAAGAATGAACAAGAATTATTGGAATTAGATAAATGGGCAAGTTTGT
GGAATTGGTTTAACATAACAAATTGGCTGTGGTATATAAAATTATTCATAATGATAGTAGGAGGCTTGGT
AGGTTTAAGAATAGTTTTTGCTGTACTTTCTATAGTGAATAGAGTTAGGCAGGGATATTCACCATTATCG
TTTCAGACCCACCTCCCAACCCCGAGGGGACCCATGCATTGCATCTCAATTAGTCAGCAACCAGGTGTGG
AAAGTCCCCAGGCTCCCCAGCAGGCAGAAGTATGCAAAGCATGCGTCTCAATTAGTCAGCAACCATAGTC
CCGCCCCTAACTCCGCCCATCCCGCCCCTAACTCCGCCCAGTTCCGCCCATTCTCCGCCCCATGGCTGAC
TAATTTTTTTTATTTATGCAGAGGCCGAGGCCGCCTCGGCCTCTGAGCTATTCCAGAAGTAGTGAGGAGG
CTTTTTTGGAGGCCTAGGCTTTTGCAAAAAGCTTTCTAGAGGTACCACCGGAGCTTACCATGACCGAGTA
CAAGCCCACGGTGCGCCTCGCCACCCGCGACGACGTCCCCAGGGCCGTACGCACCCTCGCCGCCGCGTTC
GCCGACTACCCCGCCACGCGCCACACCGTCGATCCGGACCGCCACATCGAGCGGGTCACCGAGCTGCAAG
AACTCTTCCTCACGCGCGTCGGGCTCGACATCGGCAAGGTGTGGGTCGCGGACGACGGCGCCGCCGTGGC
GGTCTGGACCACGCCGGAGAGCGTCGAAGCGGGGGCGGTGTTCGCCGAGATCGGCCCGCGCATGGCCGAG
TTGAGCGGTTCCCGGCTGGCCGCGCAGCAACAGATGGAAGGCCTCCTGGCGCCGCACCGGCCCAAGGAGC
CCGCGTGGTTCCTGGCCACCGTCGGCGTCTCGCCCGACCACCAGGGCAAGGGTCTGGGCAGCGCCGTCGT
GCTCCCCGGAGTGGAGGCGGCCGAGCGCGCCGGGGTGCCCGCCTTCCTGGAGACCTCCGCGCCCCGCAAC
CTCCCCTTCTACGAGCGGCTCGGCTTCACCGTCACCGCCGACGTCGAGGTGCCCGAAGGACCGCGCACCT
GGTGCATGACCCGCAAGCCCGGTGCCAGTTAACGAATTCTAGATCTTGAGACAAATGGCAGTATTCATCC
ACAATTTTAAAAGAAAAGGGGGGATTGGGGGGTACAGTGCAGGGGAAAGAATAGTAGACATAATAGCAAC
AGACATACAAACTAAAGAATTACAAAAACAAATTACAAAAATTCAAAATTTTCGGGTTTATTACAGGGAC
AGCAGAGATCCACTTTGGCGCCGGCTCGAGGCCTGCAGGTGCAAAGATGGATAAAGTTTTAAACAGAGAG
GAATCTTTGCAGCTAATGGACCTTCTAGGTCTTGAAAGGAGTGGGAATTGGCTCCGGTGCCCGTCAGTGG
GCAGAGCGCACATCGCCCACAGTCCCCGAGAAGTTGGGGGGAGGGGTCGGCAATTGAACCGGTGCCTAGA
GAAGGTGGCGCGGGGTAAACTGGGAAAGTGATGTCGTGTACTGGCTCCGCCTTTTTCCCGAGGGTGGGGG
AGAACCGTATATAAGTGCAGTAGTCGCCGTGAACGTTCTTTTTCGCAACGGGTTTGCCGCCAGAACACAG
GTAAGTGCCGTGTGTGGTTCCCGCGGGCCTGGCCTCTTTACGGGTTATGGCCCTTGCGTGCCTTGAATTA
CTTCCACCTGGCTGCAGTACGTGATTCTTGATCCCGAGCTTCGGGTTGGAAGTGGGTGGGAGAGTTCGAG
GCCTTGCGCTTAAGGAGCCCCTTCGCCTCGTGCTTGAGTTGAGGCCTGGCCTGGGCGCTGGGGCCGCCGC
GTGCGAATCTGGTGGCACCTTCGCGCCTGTCTCGCTGCTTTCGATAAGTCTCTAGCCATTTAAAATTTTT
GATGACCTGCTGCGACGCTTTTTTTCTGGCAAGATAGTCTTGTAAATGCGGGCCAAGATCTGCACACTGG
TATTTCGGTTTTTGGGGCCGCGGGCGGCGACGGGGCCCGTGCGTCCCAGCGCACATGTTCGGCGAGGCGG
GGCCTGCGAGCGCGGCCACCGAGAATCGGACGGGGGTAGTCTCAAGCTGGCCGGCCTGCTCTGGTGCCTG
GCCTCGCGCCGCCGTGTATCGCCCCGCCCTGGGCGGCAAGGCTGGCCCGGTCGGCACCAGTTGCGTGAGC
GGAAAGATGGCCGCTTCCCGGCCCTGCTGCAGGGAGCTCAAAATGGAGGACGCGGCGCTCGGGAGAGCGG
GCGGGTGAGTCACCCACACAAAGGAAAAGGGCCTTTCCGTCCTCAGCCGTCGCTTCATGTGACTCCACGG
AGTACCGGGCGCCGTCCAGGCACCTCGATTAGTTCTCGAGCTTTTGGAGTACGTCGTCTTTAGGTTGGGG
GGAGGGGTTTTATGCGATGGAGTTTCCCCACACTGAGTGGGTGGAGACTGAAGTTAGGCCAGCTTGGCAC
TTGATGTAATTCTCCTTGGAATTTGCCCTTTTTGAGTTTGGATCTTGGTTCATTCTCAAGCCTCAGACAG
TGGTTCAAAGTTTTTTTCTTCCATTTCAGGTGTCGTGAGGCTAGCACCGCCACCATGAAGGCCCTTGATG
AGCCTCCCTATTTGACAGTGGGCACTGATGTGAGTGCTAAATACAGAGGAGCCTTTTGTGAAGCCAAGAT
CAAGACAGCAAAAAGACTTGTCAAAGTCAAGGTGACATTTAGACATGATTCTTCAACAGTGGAAGTTCAG
GATGACCACATAAAGGGCCCACTAAAGGTAGGAGCTATTGTGGAAGTGAAGAATCTTGATGGTGCATATC
AGGAAGCTGTTATCAATAAACTAACAGATGCGAGTTGGTACACTGTAGTTTTTGATGACGGAGATGAGAA
GACACTGAGACGATCTTCACTGTGCCTGAAAGGAGAGAGGCATTTTGCTGAAAGTGAAACATTAGACCAG
CTCCCACTCACCAACCCTGAGCATTTTGGCACTCCAGTCATAGGAAAGAAAACAAATAGAGGAAGAAGAT
CTAATCATATACCAGAGGAAGAGTCTTCATCATCCTCCAGTGATGAAGATGAGGATGATAGGAAACAGAT
TGATGAGCTACTAGGCAAAGTTGTATGTGTAGATTACATTAGTTTGGATAAAAAGAAAGCACTGTGGTTT
CCTGCATTGGTGGTTTGTCCTGATTGTAGTGATGAGATTGCTGTAAAAAAGGACAATATTCTTGTTCGAT
CTTTCAAAGATGGAAAATTTACTTCAGTTCCAAGAAAAGATGTCCATGAAATTACTAGTGACACTGCACC
AAAGCCTGATGCTGTTTTAAAGCAAGCCTTTGAACAGGCACTTGAATTTCACAAAAGTAGAACTATTCCT
GCTAACTGGAAGACTGAATTGAAAGAAGATAGCTCTAGCAGTGAAGCAGAGGAAGAAGAGGAGGAGGAAG
ATGATGAAAAAGAAAAGGAGGATAATAGCAGTGAAGAAGAAGAAGAAATAGAACCATTTCCAGAAGAAAG
GGAGAACTTTCTTCAGCAATTGTACAAATTTATGGAAGATAGAGGTACACCTATTAACAAACGACCTGTA
CTTGGATATCGAAATTTGAATCTCTTTAAGTTATTCAGACTTGTACACAAACTTGGAGGATTTGATAATA
TTGAAAGTGGAGCTGTTTGGAAACAAGTCTACCAAGATCTTGGAATCCCTGTCTTAAATTCAGCTGCAGG
ATACAATGTTAAATGTGCTTATAAAAAATACTTATATGGTTTTGAGGAGTACTGTAGATCAGCCAACATT
GAATTTCAGATGGCATTGCCAGAGAAAGTTGTTAACAAGCAATGTAAGGAGTGTGAAAATGTAAAAGAAA
TAAAAGTTAAGGAGGAAAATGAAACAGAGATCAAAGAAATAAAGATGGAGGAGGAGAGGAATATAATACC
AAGAGAAGAAAAGCCTATTGAGGATGAAATTGAAAGAAAAGAAAATATTAAGCCCTCTCTGGGAAGTAAA
AAGAATTTATTAGAATCTATACCTACACATTCTGATCAGGAAAAAGAAGTTAACATTAAAAAACCAGAAG
ACAATGAAAATCTGGATGACAAAGATGATGACACAACTAGGGTAGATGAATCCCTCAACATAAAGGTAGA
AGCTGAGGAAGAAAAAGCAAAATCTGGATACGATGAATGGATTAAAGCAGATAAAATAGTAAGACCTGCT
GATAAAAATGTGCCAAAGATAAAACATCGGAAGAAAATAAAGAATAAATTAGACAAAGAAAAAGACAAAG
ATGAAAAATACTCTCCAAAAAACTGTAAACTTCGGCGCTTGTCCAAACCACCATTTCAGACAAATCCATC
TCCTGAAATGGTATCCAAACTGGATCTCACTGATGCCAAAAACTCTGATACTGCTCATATTAAGTCCATA
GAAATTACTTCGATCCTTAATGGACTTCAAGCTTCTGAAAGTTCTGCTGAAGACAGTGAGCAGGAAGATG
AGAGAGGTGCTCAAGACATGGATAATAATGGCAAAGAGGAATCTAAGATTGATCATTTGACCAACAACAG
AAATGATCTTATTTCAAAGGAGGAACAGAACAGTTCATCTTTGCTAGAAGAAAACAAAGTTCATGCAGAT
TTGGTAATATCCAAACCAGTGTCAAAATCTCCAGAAAGATTAAGGAAAGATATAGAAGTATTATCCGAAG
ATACTGATTATGAAGAAGATGAAGTCACAAAAAAGAGAAAGGATGTCAAGAAGGACACAACAGATAAATC
TTCAAAACCACAAATAAAACGTGGTAAAAGAAGGTATTGCAATACAGAAGAGTGTCTAAAAACTGGATCA
CCTGGCAAAAAGGAAGAGAAGGCCAAGAACAAAGAATCACTTTGCATGGAAAACAGTAGCAACAGCTCTT
CAGATGAAGATGAAGAAGAAACAAAAGCAAAGATGACACCAACTAAGAAATACAATGGTTTGGAGGAAAA
AAGAAAATCTCTACGGACAACTGGTTTCTATTCAGGATTTTCAGAAGTGGCAGAAAAAAGGATTAAACTT
TTAAATAACTCTGATGAAAGACTTCAAAACAGCAGGGCCAAAGATCGAAAAGATGTCTGGTCAAGTATTC
AGGGACAGTGGCCTAAAAAAACGCTGAAAGAGCTTTTTTCAGACTCTGATACTGAGGCTGCAGCTTCCCC
ACCGCATCCTGCCCCAGAGGAGGGGGTGGCAGAGGAGTCACTGCAGACTGTGGCTGAAGAGGAGAGTTGT
TCACCCAGTGTAGAACTAGAAAAACCACCTCCAGTCAATGTCGATAGTAAACCCATTGAAGAAAAAACAG
TAGAGGTCAATGACAGAAAAGCAGAATTTCCAAGTAGTGGCAGTAATTCAGTGCTAAATACCCCTCCTAC
TACACCTGAATCGCCTTCATCAGTCACTGTAACAGAAGGCAGCCGGCAGCAGTCTTCTGTAACAGTATCA
GAACCACTGGCTCCAAACCAAGAAGAGGTTCGAAGTATCAAGAGTGAAACTGATAGCACAATTGAGGTGG
ATAGTGTTGCTGGGGAGCTCCAAGACCTCCAGTCTGAAGGGAATAGCTCGCCAGCAGGTTTTGATGCCAG
TGTGAGCTCAAGCAGTAGTAATCAGCCAGAACCAGAACATCCTGAAAAAGCCTGTACAGGTCAGAAAAGA
GTGAAAGATGCTCAGGGAGGAGGAAGTTCATCAAAAAAGCAGAAAAGAAGCCATAAAGCAACAGTGGTAA
ACAACAAAAAGAAGGGAAAAGGCACAAATAGTAGTGATAGTGAAGAACTTTCAGCTGGTGAAAGTATAAC
TAAGAGTCAGCCAGTCAAATCAGTTTCCACTGGAATGAAGTCTCATAGTACCAAATCTCCCGCAAGGACG
CAGTCTCCAGGAAAATGTGGAAAGAATGGTGATAAGGATCCTGATCTCAAGGAACCCAGTAATCGATTAC
CCAAAGTTTACAAATGGAGTTTTCAGATGTCGGACCTGGAAAATATGACAAGTGCCGAACGCATCACAAT
TCTTCAAGAAAAACTTCAAGAAATCAGAAAACATTATCTGTCATTAAAATCTGAAGTAGCTTCCATTGAT
CGGAGGAGAAAGCGTTTAAAGAAGAAAGAGAGAGAAAGTGCTGCTACATCCTCATCCTCCTCTTCACCTT
CATCCAGTTCCATAACAGCTGCTGTTATGTTAACTTTAGCTGAACCGTCAATGTCCAGCGCATCACAAAA
TGGAATGTCAGTTGAGTGCAGGTAGTAATGAACTAGTCCGTAACTTGAAAGTATTTCGATTTCTTGGCTT
TATATATCTTGTGGAAAGGACGATATGTACATTGACCGCTACTATGAACGCGTTAAGTCGACAATCAACC
TCTGGATTACAAAATTTGTGAAAGATTGACTGGTATTCTTAACTATGTTGCTCCTTTTACGCTATGTGGA
TACGCTGCTTTAATGCCTTTGTATCATGCTATTGCTTCCCGTATGGCTTTCATTTTCTCCTCCTTGTATA
AATCCTGGTTGCTGTCTCTTTATGAGGAGTTGTGGCCCGTTGTCAGGCAACGTGGCGTGGTGTGCACTGT
GTTTGCTGACGCAACCCCCACTGGTTGGGGCATTGCCACCACCTGTCAGCTCCTTTCCGGGACTTTCGCT
TTCCCCCTCCCTATTGCCACGGCGGAACTCATCGCCGCCTGCCTTGCCCGCTGCTGGACAGGGGCTCGGC
TGTTGGGCACTGACAATTCCGTGGTGTTGTCGGGGAAATCATCGTCCTTTCCTTGGCTGCTCGCCTGTGT
TGCCACCTGGATTCTGCGCGGGACGTCCTTCTGCTACGTCCCTTCGGCCCTCAATCCAGCGGACCTTCCT
TCCCGCGGCCTGCTGCCGGCTCTGCGGCCTCTTCCGCGTCTTCGCCTTCGCCCTCAGACGAGTCGGATCT
CCCTTTGGGCCGCCTCCCCGCGTCGACTTTAAGACCAATGACTTACAAGGCAGCTGTAGATCTTAGCCAC
TTTTTAAAAGAAAAGGGGGGACTGGAAGGGCTAATTCACTCCCAACGAAGACAAGATCTGCTTTTTGCTT
GTACTGGGTCTCTCTGGTTAGACCAGATCTGAGCCTGGGAGCTCTCTGGCTAACTAGGGAACCCACTGCT
TAAGCCTCAATAAAGCTTGCCTTGAGTGCTTCAAGTAGTGTGTGCCCGTCTGTTGTGTGACTCTGGTAAC
TAGAGATCCCTCAGACCCTTTTAGTCAGTGTGGAAAATCTCTAGCAGTACGTATAGTAGTTCATGTCATC
TTATTATTCAGTATTTATAACTTGCAAAGAAATGAATATCAGAGAGTGAGAGGAACTTGTTTATTGCAGC
TTATAATGGTTACAAATAAAGCAATAGCATCACAAATTTCACAAATAAAGCATTTTTTTCACTGCATTCT
AGTTGTGGTTTGTCCAAACTCATCAATGTATCTTATCATGTCTGGCTCTAGCTATCCCGCCCCTAACTCC
GCCCATCCCGCCCCTAACTCCGCCCAGTTCCGCCCATTCTCCGCCCCATGGCTGACTAATTTTTTTTATT
TATGCAGAGGCCGAGGCCGCCTCGGCCTCTGAGCTATTCCAGAAGTAGTGAGGAGGCTTTTTTGGAGGCC
TAGGGACGTACCCAATTCGCCCTATAGTGAGTCGTATTACGCGCGCTCACTGGCCGTCGTTTTACAACGT
CGTGACTGGGAAAACCCTGGCGTTACCCAACTTAATCGCCTTGCAGCACATCCCCCTTTCGCCAGCTGGC
GTAATAGCGAAGAGGCCCGCACCGATCGCCCTTCCCAACAGTTGCGCAGCCTGAATGGCGAATGGG
[124 nt withheld, positions 9377-9500]
C
[91 nt withheld, positions 9502-9592]
A
[49 nt withheld, positions 9594-9642]
CCTTTGACGTTGGAGTCCACGTTCTTT
[37 nt withheld, positions 9670-9706]
ACCCTATCTCGGTCTATTCTTTTGATTTATAAGGGATTTTGCCGATTTCGGCCTATTGGTTAAAAAATGA
GCTGATTTAACAAAAATTTAACGCGAATTTTAACAAAATATTAACGCTTACAATTTAGGTGGCACTTTTC
GGGGAAATGTGCGCGGAACCCCTATTTGTTTATTTTTCTAAATACATTCAAATATGTATCCGCTCATGAG
ACAATAACCCTGATAAATGCTTCAATAATATTGAAAAAGGAAGAGTATGAGTATTCAACATTTCCGTGTC
GCCCTTATTCCCTTTTTTGCGGCATTTTGCCTTCCTGTTTTTGCTCACCCAGAAACGCTGGTGAAAGTAA
AAGATGCTGAAGATCAGTTGGGTGCACGAGTGGGTTACATCGAACTGGATCTCAACAGCGGTAAGATCCT
TGAGAGTTTTCGCCCCGAAGAACGTTTTCCAATGATGAGCACTTTTAAAGTTCTGCTATGTGGCGCGGTA
TTATCCCGTATTGACGCCGGGCAAGAGCAACTCGGTCGCCGCATACACTATTCTCAGAATGACTTGGTTG
AGTACTCACCAGTCACAGAAAAGCATCTTACGGATGGCATGACAGTAAGAGAATTATGCAGTGCTGCCAT
AACCATGAGTGATAACACTGCGGCCAACTTACTTCTGACAACGATCGGAGGACCGAAGGAGCTAACCGCT
TTTTTGCACAACATGGGGGATCATGTAACTCGCCTTGATCGTTGGGAACCGGAGCTGAATGAAGCCATAC
CAAACGACGAGCGTGACACCACGATGCCTGTAGCAATGGCAACAACGTTGCGCAAACTATTAACTGGCGA
ACTACTTACTCTAGCTTCCCGGCAACAATTAATAGACTGGATGGAGGCGGATAAAGTTGCAGGACCACTT
CTGCGCTCGGCCCTTCCGGCTGGCTGGTTTATTGCTGATAAATCTGGAGCCGGTGAGCGTGGGTCTCGCG
GTATCATTGCAGCACTGGGGCCAGATGGTAAGCCCTCCCGTATCGTAGTTATCTACACGACGGGGAGTCA
GGCAACTATGGATGAACGAAATAGACAGATCGCTGAGATAGGTGCCTCACTGATTAAGCATTGGTAACTG
TCAGACCAAGTTTACTCATATATACTTTAGATTGATTTAAAACTTCATTTTTAATTTAAAAGGATCTAGG
TGAAGATCCTTTTTGATAATCTCATGACCAAAATCCCTTAACGTGAGTTTTCGTTCCACTGAGCGTCAGA
CCCCGTAGAAAAGATCAAAGGATCTTCTTGAGATCCTTTTTTTCTGCGCGTAATCTGCTGCTTGCAAACA
AAAAAACCACCGCTACCAGCGGTGGTTTGTTTGCCGGATCAAGAGCTACCAACTCTTTTTCCGAAGGTAA
CTGGCTTCAGCAGAGCGCAGATACCAAATACTGTTCTTCTAGTGTAGCCGTAGTTAGGCCACCACTTCAA
GAACTCTGTAGCACCGCCTACATACCTCGCTCTGCTAATCCTGTTACCAGTGGCTGCTGCCAGTGGCGAT
AAGTCGTGTCTTACCGGGTTGGACTCAAGACGATAGTTACCGGATAAGGCGCAGCGGTCGGGCTGAACGG
GGGGTTCGTGCACACAGCCCAGCTTGGAGCGAACGACCTACACCGAACTGAGATACCTACAGCGTGAGCT
ATGAGAAAGCGCCACGCTTCCCGAAGGGAGAAAGGCGGACAGGTATCCGGTAAGCGGCAGGGTCGGAACA
GGAGAGCGCACGAGGGAGCTTCCAGGGGGAAACGCCTGGTATCTTTATAGTCCTGTCGGGTTTCGCCACC
TCTGACTTGAGCGTCGATTTTTGTGATGCTCGTCAGGGGGGCGGAGCCTATGGAAAAACGCCAGCAACGC
GGCCTTTTTACGGTTCCTGGCCTTTTGCTGGCCTTTTGCTCACATGTTCTTTCCTGCGTTATCCCCTGAT
TCTGTGGATAACCGTATTACCGCCTTTGAGTGAGCTGATACCGCTCGCCGCAGCCGAACGACCGAGCGCA
GCGAGTCAGTGAGCGAGGAAGCGGAAGAGCGCCCAATACGCAAACCGCCTCTCCCCGCGCGTTGGCCGAT
TCATTAATGCAGCTGGCACGACAGGTTTCCCGACTGGAAAGCGGGCAGTGAGCGCAACGCAATTAATGTG
AGTTAGCTCACTCATTAGGCACCCCAGGCTTTACACTTTATGCTTCCGGCTCGTATGTTGTGTGGAATTG
TGAGCGGATAACAATTTCACACAGGAAACAGCTATGACCATGATTACGCCAAGCGCGCAATTAACCCTCA
CTAAAGGGAACAAAAGCTGGAGCTGCAAGC
Features (pLannotate 1.2.2; 31 found; start..end, strand, type, name):
      5..231     +  promoter       RSV promoter: Rous sarcoma virus enhancer/promoter
    232..412     +  LTR            5' LTR (truncated): truncated 5' long terminal repeat (LTR) from HIV-1
    459..584     +  misc_feature   HIV-1 Ψ: packaging signal of human immunodeficiency virus type 1
    568..931     +  CDS            HIV-1 gag (fragment): gag protein from human immunodeficiency virus 1; gag
   1077..1310    +  misc_feature   RRE: The Rev response element (RRE) of HIV-1 allows for Rev-dependent mRNA export from the nucleus to the cytoplasm.
   1687..1713    +  CDS            Rev (fragment): human immunodeficiency virus 1 (HIV-1) Rev protein; rev; enhances nuclear export of unspliced and incompletely spliced viral mRNAs
   1720..1743    +  promoter       SV40 promoter (fragment): SV40 early promoter
   1744..1815    +  promoter       SV40 promoter (fragment): SV40 enhancer and early promoter
   1839..1974    +  rep_origin     SV40 ori: SV40 origin of replication
   2020..2616    +  CDS            PuroR (fragment): puromycin N-acetyltransferase; pac from Streptomyces; confers resistance to puromycin
   2665..2782    +  misc_feature   cPPT/CTS: central polypurine tract and central termination sequence of HIV-1
   2847..2913    +  CDS            small t antigen (fragment): SV40 (simian virus 40) small t antigen
   2920..4098    +  promoter       EF-1α promoter: strong constitutive promoter for human elongation factor EF-1α
   4115..7792    +  CDS            ARID4B (fragment): ARI4B_HUMAN - Also known as BRCAA1, RBBP1L1, RBP1L1, SAP180. Experimental evidence at protein level: Swiss-Prot protein existence level 1. Acts as a transcriptional repressor (PubMed:12724404). May function in the assembly and/or enzymatic activity of the Sin3A corepressor complex or in mediating interactions between the complex and other regulatory complexes (PubMed:12724404). Plays a role in the regulation of epigenetic modifications at the PWS/AS imprinting center near the SNRPN promoter, where it might function as part of a complex with RB1 and ARID4A. Involved in spermatogenesis, together
   7808..7861    +  promoter       U6 promoter (fragment): RNA polymerase III promoter for human U6 snRNA
   7903..8491    +  misc_feature   WPRE: woodchuck hepatitis virus posttranscriptional regulatory element
   8542..8561    +  misc_feature   cPPT/CTS (fragment): central polypurine tract and central termination sequence of HIV-1
   8563..8796    +  LTR            3' LTR (ΔU3): self-inactivating 3' long terminal repeat (LTR) from HIV-1
   8874..8995    +  polyA_signal   SV40 poly(A) signal: SV40 polyadenylation signal
   9035..9170    +  rep_origin     SV40 ori: SV40 origin of replication
   9191..9209    -  promoter       T7 promoter: promoter for bacteriophage T7 RNA polymerase
   9217..9372    +  CDS            lacZα (fragment): LacZα fragment of β-galactosidase; lacZ fragment
   9377..9805    +  rep_origin     f1 ori (sequence partly withheld): f1 bacteriophage origin of replication; arrow indicates direction of (+) strand synthesis
   9858..9962    +  promoter       AmpR promoter: bla
   9963..10823   +  CDS            AmpR: β-lactamase; bla; confers resistance to ampicillin, carbenicillin, and related antibiotics
  10994..11582   +  rep_origin     ori: high-copy-number ColE1/pMB1/pBR322/pUC origin of replication
  11765..11857   +  CDS            lacI (fragment): lac repressor; lacI; The lac repressor binds to the lac operator to inhibit transcription in E. coli. This inhibition can be relieved by adding lactose or isopropyl-β-D-thiogalactopyranoside (IPTG).
  11870..11891   +  protein_bind   CAP binding site: CAP binding activates transcription in the presence of cAMP. E. coli catabolite activator protein
  11906..11936   +  promoter       lac promoter: promoter for the E. coli lac operon
  11940..11962   +  protein_bind   lac operator (fragment): The lac repressor binds to the lac operator to inhibit transcription in E. coli. This inhibition can be relieved by adding lactose or isopropyl-β-D-thiogalactopyranoside (IPTG). lac repressor encoded by lacI
  12005..12023   +  promoter       T3 promoter: promoter for bacteriophage T3 RNA polymerase
