[The description below was written by a language model from this plasmid's Addgene catalogue record and pLannotate feature annotations shown in this document.]
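Description:
TFORF1443 is a lentiviral mammalian expression plasmid built on the pLX_TRC317 backbone and carrying the human ARID4B open reading frame. It belongs to a barcoded transcription factor ORF collection. In bacteria it is maintained through a high-copy ColE1/pUC-type origin and selected with ampicillin via the bla gene. An f1 origin and remnants of a lac/lacZα cloning region, flanked by T7 and T3 promoters, are also present in the backbone. The depositor warns that the plasmid can recombine, as is common for LTR-containing vectors.

The viral portion has a third-generation, self-inactivating layout. An RSV promoter drives a truncated HIV-1 5' LTR, followed by the Ψ packaging signal with a gag fragment and the Rev response element. A cPPT/CTS lies further downstream, between the two expression cassettes, and the genome ends in a ΔU3 3' LTR with an SV40 polyadenylation signal just beyond it. Between the LTRs sit two expression units. An SV40 early promoter/origin region precedes puromycin N-acetyltransferase, which allows selection of transduced cells. The EF-1α promoter drives constitutive expression of ARID4B, a transcriptional repressor associated with the Sin3A corepressor complex. The insert is a synthesized ORF that the depositor links to a specific RefSeq/Ensembl transcript. A WPRE downstream of the ORF enhances transcript stability and expression.

The catalogue states that each construct in the collection carries a unique 24-bp barcode, but the feature table does not annotate it, so its position is not recorded here. The short U6 promoter fragment annotated just after the ORF is too small to be a working promoter. The vector is intended for ARID4B overexpression, alone or in pooled screens where the barcode identifies the transcription factor, for example in directed differentiation studies.
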