Addgene plasmid #143275: TFORF1443
Purpose: Lentiviral vector for overexpressing transcription factor ORFs with unique 24-bp barcodes. Barcodes facilitate identification of transcription factors in pooled screens.
Depositing lab: Feng Zhang. Depositing organization: Broad Institute. Publication: A transcription factor atlas of directed differentiation. Joung J, Ma S, Tay T, Geiger-Schuller KR, Kirchgatterer PC, Verdine VK, Guo B, Arias-Garcia MA, Allen WE, Singh A, Kuksenko O, Abudayyeh OO, Gootenberg JS, Fu Z, Macrae RK, Buenrostro JD, Regev A, Zhang F. Cell. 2023 Jan 5;186(1):209-229.e26. doi: 10.1016/j.cell.2022.11.026. PubMed 36608654.
Backbone
  Vector backbone: pLX_TRC317
  Backbone manufacturer: Broad Institute Genetic Perturbation Platform
  Backbone size w/o insert (bp): 8264
  Vector type: Mammalian Expression, Lentiviral
  Selectable markers: Puromycin
Growth in bacteria
  Bacterial resistance: Ampicillin, 100 μg/mL
  Growth temperature: 37°C
  Growth strain: NEB Stable
  Copy number: High Copy
Gene/Insert
  Gene/Insert name: ARID4B
  Species: H. sapiens (human)
  Insert size (bp): 3782
  Entrez Gene: ARID4B (a.k.a. BCAA, BRCAA1, RBBP1L1, RBP1L1, SAP180)
  Promoter: EF1a
  Cloning method: Unknown
  Sequencing primers: 5′ GGGTGGAGACTGAAGTTAGGCCAG; 3′ CACATAGCGTAAAAGGAGCAACATAG
Terms and licenses: Academic/Nonprofit Terms; Industry Terms: Not Available to Industry
Depositor comments: NM_031371,ENST00000349213 . The transcription factor ORF portion of this plasmid was synthesized by Genewiz. Please test multiple small colonies in case of plasmid recombination. To make this collection available in a timely manner, a portion of this collection was not fully sequenced by Addgene. If an Addgene verified full plasmid sequence is not available, please contact us prior to placing an order to request the full sequence.
How to cite: TFORF1443 was a gift from Feng Zhang (Addgene plasmid # 143275 ; http://n2t.net/addgene:143275 ; RRID:Addgene_143275)
