>Addgene plasmid #143275 | TFORF1443 | depositor partial sequence | sequence record 281963 | Insert
ACCGCCACCATGAAGGCCCTTGATGAGCCTCCCTATTTGACAGTGGGCACTGATGTGAGTGCTAAATACA
GAGGAGCCTTTTGTGAAGCCAAGATCAAGACAGCAAAAAGACTTGTCAAAGTCAAGGTGACATTTAGACA
TGATTCTTCAACAGTGGAAGTTCAGGATGACCACATAAAGGGCCCACTAAAGGTAGGAGCTATTGTGGAA
GTGAAGAATCTTGATGGTGCATATCAGGAAGCTGTTATCAATAAACTAACAGATGCGAGTTGGTACACTG
TAGTTTTTGATGACGGAGATGAGAAGACACTGAGACGATCTTCACTGTGCCTGAAAGGAGAGAGGCATTT
TGCTGAAAGTGAAACATTAGACCAGCTCCCACTCACCAACCCTGAGCATTTTGGCACTCCAGTCATAGGA
AAGAAAACAAATAGAGGAAGAAGATCTAATCATATACCAGAGGAAGAGTCTTCATCATCCTCCAGTGATG
AAGATGAGGATGATAGGAAACAGATTGATGAGCTACTAGGCAAAGTTGTATGTGTAGATTACATTAGTTT
GGATAAAAAGAAAGCACTGTGGTTTCCTGCATTGGTGGTTTGTCCTGATTGTAGTGATGAGATTGCTGTA
AAAAAGGACAATATTCTTGTTCGATCTTTCAAAGATGGAAAATTTACTTCAGTTCCAAGAAAAGATGTCC
ATGAAATTACTAGTGACACTGCACCAAAGCCTGATGCTGTTTTAAAGCAAGCCTTTGAACAGGCACTTGA
ATTTCACAAAAGTAGAACTATTCCTGCTAACTGGAAGACTGAATTGAAAGAAGATAGCTCTAGCAGTGAA
GCAGAGGAAGAAGAGGAGGAGGAAGATGATGAAAAAGAAAAGGAGGATAATAGCAGTGAAGAAGAAGAAG
AAATAGAACCATTTCCAGAAGAAAGGGAGAACTTTCTTCAGCAATTGTACAAATTTATGGAAGATAGAGG
TACACCTATTAACAAACGACCTGTACTTGGATATCGAAATTTGAATCTCTTTAAGTTATTCAGACTTGTA
CACAAACTTGGAGGATTTGATAATATTGAAAGTGGAGCTGTTTGGAAACAAGTCTACCAAGATCTTGGAA
TCCCTGTCTTAAATTCAGCTGCAGGATACAATGTTAAATGTGCTTATAAAAAATACTTATATGGTTTTGA
GGAGTACTGTAGATCAGCCAACATTGAATTTCAGATGGCATTGCCAGAGAAAGTTGTTAACAAGCAATGT
AAGGAGTGTGAAAATGTAAAAGAAATAAAAGTTAAGGAGGAAAATGAAACAGAGATCAAAGAAATAAAGA
TGGAGGAGGAGAGGAATATAATACCAAGAGAAGAAAAGCCTATTGAGGATGAAATTGAAAGAAAAGAAAA
TATTAAGCCCTCTCTGGGAAGTAAAAAGAATTTATTAGAATCTATACCTACACATTCTGATCAGGAAAAA
GAAGTTAACATTAAAAAACCAGAAGACAATGAAAATCTGGATGACAAAGATGATGACACAACTAGGGTAG
ATGAATCCCTCAACATAAAGGTAGAAGCTGAGGAAGAAAAAGCAAAATCTGGATACGATGAATGGATTAA
AGCAGATAAAATAGTAAGACCTGCTGATAAAAATGTGCCAAAGATAAAACATCGGAAGAAAATAAAGAAT
AAATTAGACAAAGAAAAAGACAAAGATGAAAAATACTCTCCAAAAAACTGTAAACTTCGGCGCTTGTCCA
AACCACCATTTCAGACAAATCCATCTCCTGAAATGGTATCCAAACTGGATCTCACTGATGCCAAAAACTC
TGATACTGCTCATATTAAGTCCATAGAAATTACTTCGATCCTTAATGGACTTCAAGCTTCTGAAAGTTCT
GCTGAAGACAGTGAGCAGGAAGATGAGAGAGGTGCTCAAGACATGGATAATAATGGCAAAGAGGAATCTA
AGATTGATCATTTGACCAACAACAGAAATGATCTTATTTCAAAGGAGGAACAGAACAGTTCATCTTTGCT
AGAAGAAAACAAAGTTCATGCAGATTTGGTAATATCCAAACCAGTGTCAAAATCTCCAGAAAGATTAAGG
AAAGATATAGAAGTATTATCCGAAGATACTGATTATGAAGAAGATGAAGTCACAAAAAAGAGAAAGGATG
TCAAGAAGGACACAACAGATAAATCTTCAAAACCACAAATAAAACGTGGTAAAAGAAGGTATTGCAATAC
AGAAGAGTGTCTAAAAACTGGATCACCTGGCAAAAAGGAAGAGAAGGCCAAGAACAAAGAATCACTTTGC
ATGGAAAACAGTAGCAACAGCTCTTCAGATGAAGATGAAGAAGAAACAAAAGCAAAGATGACACCAACTA
AGAAATACAATGGTTTGGAGGAAAAAAGAAAATCTCTACGGACAACTGGTTTCTATTCAGGATTTTCAGA
AGTGGCAGAAAAAAGGATTAAACTTTTAAATAACTCTGATGAAAGACTTCAAAACAGCAGGGCCAAAGAT
CGAAAAGATGTCTGGTCAAGTATTCAGGGACAGTGGCCTAAAAAAACGCTGAAAGAGCTTTTTTCAGACT
CTGATACTGAGGCTGCAGCTTCCCCACCGCATCCTGCCCCAGAGGAGGGGGTGGCAGAGGAGTCACTGCA
GACTGTGGCTGAAGAGGAGAGTTGTTCACCCAGTGTAGAACTAGAAAAACCACCTCCAGTCAATGTCGAT
AGTAAACCCATTGAAGAAAAAACAGTAGAGGTCAATGACAGAAAAGCAGAATTTCCAAGTAGTGGCAGTA
ATTCAGTGCTAAATACCCCTCCTACTACACCTGAATCGCCTTCATCAGTCACTGTAACAGAAGGCAGCCG
GCAGCAGTCTTCTGTAACAGTATCAGAACCACTGGCTCCAAACCAAGAAGAGGTTCGAAGTATCAAGAGT
GAAACTGATAGCACAATTGAGGTGGATAGTGTTGCTGGGGAGCTCCAAGACCTCCAGTCTGAAGGGAATA
GCTCGCCAGCAGGTTTTGATGCCAGTGTGAGCTCAAGCAGTAGTAATCAGCCAGAACCAGAACATCCTGA
AAAAGCCTGTACAGGTCAGAAAAGAGTGAAAGATGCTCAGGGAGGAGGAAGTTCATCAAAAAAGCAGAAA
AGAAGCCATAAAGCAACAGTGGTAAACAACAAAAAGAAGGGAAAAGGCACAAATAGTAGTGATAGTGAAG
AACTTTCAGCTGGTGAAAGTATAACTAAGAGTCAGCCAGTCAAATCAGTTTCCACTGGAATGAAGTCTCA
TAGTACCAAATCTCCCGCAAGGACGCAGTCTCCAGGAAAATGTGGAAAGAATGGTGATAAGGATCCTGAT
CTCAAGGAACCCAGTAATCGATTACCCAAAGTTTACAAATGGAGTTTTCAGATGTCGGACCTGGAAAATA
TGACAAGTGCCGAACGCATCACAATTCTTCAAGAAAAACTTCAAGAAATCAGAAAACATTATCTGTCATT
AAAATCTGAAGTAGCTTCCATTGATCGGAGGAGAAAGCGTTTAAAGAAGAAAGAGAGAGAAAGTGCTGCT
ACATCCTCATCCTCCTCTTCACCTTCATCCAGTTCCATAACAGCTGCTGTTATGTTAACTTTAGCTGAAC
CGTCAATGTCCAGCGCATCACAAAATGGAATGTCAGTTGAGTGCAGGTAGTAATGAACTAGTCCGTAACT
TGAAAGTATTTCGATTTCTTGGCTTTATATATCTTGTGGAAAGGACGATATGTACATTGACCGCTACTAT
GA
