>Addgene plasmid #143275 | TFORF1443 | depositor partial sequence | sequence record 281964 | Barcode
TATGTACATTGACCGCTACTATGA
